>Addgene plasmid #149391 | pCRISPR2_+10D | addgene full sequence | sequence record 300626 | Addgene NGS Result
TGACCCCGAAGCAGGGTTATGCAGCGGAAAGTATACCTTAAGGAATCCCCAAATTATGACAACTTGACGG
CTACATCATTCACTTTTTCTTCACAACCGGCACGGAACTCGCTCGGGCTGGCCCCGGTGCATTTTTTAAA
TACCCGCGAGAAATAGAGTTGATCGTCAAAACCAACATTGCGACCGACGGTGGCGATAGGCATCCGGGTG
GTGCTCAAAAGCAGCTTCGCCTGGCTGATACGTTGGTCCTCGCGCCAGCTTAAGACGCTAATCCCTAACT
GCTGGCGGAAAAGATGTGACAGACGCGACGGCGACAAGCAAACATGCTGTGCGACGCTGGCGATATCAAA
ATTGCTGTCTGCCAGGTGATCGCTGATGTACTGACAAGCCTCGCGTACCCGATTATCCATCGGTGGATGG
AGCGACTCGTTAATCGCTTCCATGCGCCGCAGTAACAATTGCTCAAGCAGATTTATCGCCAGCAGCTCCG
AATAGCGCCCTTCCCCTTGCCCGGCGTTAATGATTTGCCCAAACAGGTCGCTGAAATGCGGCTGGTGCGC
TTCATCCGGGCGAAAGAACCCCGTATTGGCAAATATTGACGGCCAGTTAAGCCATTCATGCCAGTAGGCG
CGCGGACGAAAGTAAACCCACTGGTGATACCATTCGCGAGCCTCCGGATGACGACCGTAGTGATGAATCT
CTCCTGGCGGGAACAGCAAAATATCACCCGGTCGGCAAACAAATTCTCGTCCCTGATTTTTCACCACCCC
CTGACCGCGAATGGTGAGATTGAGAATATAACCTTTCATTCCCAGCGGTCGGTCGATAAAAAAATCGAGA
TAACCGTTGGCCTCAATCGGCGTTAAACCCGCCACCAGATGGGCATTAAACGAGTATCCCGGCAGCAGGG
GATCATTTTGCGCTTCAGCCATACTTTTCATACTCCCGCCATTCAGAGAAGAAACCAATTGTCCATATTG
CATCAGACATTGCCGTCACTGCGTCTTTTACTGGCTCTTCTCGCTAACCAAACCGGTAACCCCGCTTATT
AAAAGCATTCTGTAACAAAGCGGGACCAAAGCCATGACAAAAACGCGTAACAAAAGTGTCTATAATCACG
GCAGAAAAGTCCACATTGATTATTTGCACGGCGTCACACTTTGCTATGCCATAGCATTTTTATCCATAAG
ATTAGCGGATCCTACCTGACGCTTTTTATCGCAACTCTCTACTGTTTCTCCATACCCGTTTTTTTGGGCT
AGAAATAATTTTGTTTAACTTTAAGAAGGAGATATACATACCCATGGATGCCTTGTCCGAAATCGAGGCG
GGCCACCCGAGCCTGTAGCGCCGCTCCCTGGCGCGACGCCCCCGGCCTGGCCGGGGGCTTTGCGGCATCG
CCCATCAAAAGACCTTTCGCGCCCGAACGGCACGGTTGATCGCCGTCCCGGTCCTCGCGAAACGGCCGCC
AATTGCCCGAAGCTTCCGACCCTTTTTTCGGACGATTTCTTACGCCCTTATAAATCAGCAAGTTACGAGA
CCTCGAAAAAAGAGGGTTTCTGGCGGGAAAAACTCGGTATTTCTTTTTCCTTCAAATGGTTAAAGGAGCT
ATTAGGTTTTCGGAGCTAGTTCACTGCCGTGTAGGCAGCTAAGAAAATCAGCCGGACGTTGTAGTAGTCG
AGCGCGGTGTTCACTGCCGTGTAGGCAGCTAAGAAAGCCGGGTGGTGACTTCTGGACGGCGTTCGTCAAG
TTCACTGCCGTGTAGGCAGCTAAGAAAGACCTGGTTTTGGCCGACACAGTGGCTGCGACGTTCACTGCCG
TGTAGGCAGCTAAGAAACGGTCCTGCCAGTACTGCGGCAGGATCTGGTCGTTCACTGCCGTGTAGGCAGC
TAAGAAAAGCCTGGCGCCCTTCGAGTCCATCCAGCCCGGGTTCACTGCCGTGTAGGCAGCTAAGAAACAT
CCAATTCGCCGATCCGGCGCAAGCGCCCGGTTCACTGCCGTGTAGGCAGCTAAGAAAACGAAGCAGATCG
CCGAATGCGGCGTCAGCGCGTTCACTGCCGTGTAGGCAGCTAAGAAAGTGGGTGCAAATCGCGATTCTGG
TCGCGTCGTGTTCACTGCCGTGTAGGCAGCTAAGAAATGAATATCAGCCTGCAAAGCGTCGTCGTAGTAG
TTCACTGCCGTGTAGGCAGCTAAGAAAAAGCCGGGCCGATGTTCGAGCCTGGCTGCGTGGTTCACTGCCG
TGTAGGCAGCTAAGAAATGGACAATGCGCAGCCCAGGCGCTGGATTTACGTTCACTGCCGTGTAGGCAGC
TAAGAAAATGCGAGGCTGATCGAGGTGCGCGGTTCTGTTGTTCACTGCCGTGTAGGCAGCTAAGAAAGTG
CGCGGATGGCTGGTATCTCGAGCACGATTGTTCACTGCCGTGTAGGCAGCTAAGAAAAGGCAAACAACGG
AAAGATCACCACCGAAGGCGTTCACTGCCGTGTAGGCAGCTAAGAAAAACGAAACAGGCCCAGCACAGCC
GCTTGATAAGTTCACTGCCGTGTAGGCAGCTAAGAAAACAAGACGCTCATCGACGGCAGCATCGAGACGG
TTCACTGCCGTGTAGGCAGCTAAGAAAAAGGTGACGATGCACAGCTGTTGCGCGCGGTTGTTCACTGCCG
TGTAGGCAGCTAAGAAAATCCTCGAACAGCCCGGGTTCGGTCGCCTCCAGTTCACTGCCGTGTAGGCAGC
TAAGAAAAGGAGTTTGCGGCCCCGCTCCCTGCGGCTCTCGTTCACTGCCGTGTAGGCAGCTAAGAAATTC
ACGGCGGGCTTGATGTCCGCGTCTACCTGGTTCACTGCCGTGTAGGCAGCTAAGAAATTGCCGAGTACGA
TGCCTGATACATGAATCCAGTTCACTGCCGTGTAGGCAGCTAAGAAACTCGAACCCACCTCGGCCACAAC
AGCCGCCGGGTTCGCTGCCGTCTAGGCAGAACCACCCTCCCCATCCCACTACCAAACATCCGAATATAAA
GTTCCTACCCCGCCCGCCAGCCTCGCCCGTCCACGACAATGTGCCTCGCTTGGAAGCTCACGCTCCTCAC
ACAGACGAAAACGGGGTAGCGGCAATCGGCCATATCCGCTAAACAGTTGCCTTGGCGCAGAATTCGATAG
ATCCGATAGGGACAGGCCACGGTCAACATGGACGACATTTCTCCCAGCGAACTGAAGACGATCCTTCACT
CGCATGCAAGCTTGGCACTGGCCGTCGTTTTACAACGTCGTGACTGGGAAAACCCTGGCGTTACCCAACT
TAATCGCCTTGCAGCACATCCCCCTTTCGCCAGCTGGCGTAATAGCGAAGAGGCCCGCACCGATCGCCCT
TCCCAACAGTTGCGCAGCCTGAAAGGCAGGCCGGGCCGTGGTGGCCACGGCCTCTAGGCCAGATCCAGCG
GCATCTGGGTTAGTCGAGCGCGGGCCGCTTCCCATGTCTCACCAGGGCGAGCCTGTTTCGCGATCTCAGC
ATCTGAAATCTTCCCGGCCTTGCGCTTCGCTGGGGCCTTACCCACCGCCTTGGCGGGCTTCTTCGGTCCA
AAACTGAACAACAGATGTGTGACCTTGCGCCCGGTCTTTCGCTGCGCCCACTCCACCTGTAGCGGGCTGT
GCTCGTTGATCTGCGTCACGGCTGGATCAAGCACTCGCAACTTGAAGTCCTTGATCGAGGGATACCGGCC
TTCCAGTTGAAACCACTTTCGCAGCTGGTCAATTTCTATTTCGCGCTGGCCGATGCTGTCCCATTGCATG
AGCAGCTCGTAAAGCCTGATCGCGTGGGTGCTGTCCATCTTGGCCACGTCAGCCAAGGCGTATTTGGTGA
ACTGTTTGGTGAGTTCCGTCAGGTACGGCAGCATGTCTTTGGTGAACCTGAGTTCTACACGGCCCTCACC
CTCCCGGTAGATGATTGTTTGCACCCAGCCGGTAATCATCACACTCGGTCTTTTCCCCTTGCCATTGGGC
TCTTGGGTTAACCGGACTTCCCGCCGTTTCAGGCGCAGGGCCGCTTCTTTGAGCTGGTTGTAGGAAGATT
CGATAGGGACACCCGCCATCGTCGCTATGTCCTCCGCCGTCACTGAATACATCACTTCATCGGTGACAGG
CTCGCTCCTCTTCACCTGGCTAATACAGGCCAGAACGATCCGCTGTTCCTGAACACTGAGGCGATACGCG
GCCTCGACCAGGGCATTGCTTTTGTAAACCATTGGGGGTGAGGCCACGTTCGACATTCCTTGTGTATAAG
GGGACACTGTATCTGCGTCCCACAATACAACAAATCCGTCCCTTTACAACAACAAATCCGTCCCTTCTTA
ACAACAAATCCGTCCCTTAATGGCAACAAATCCGTCCCTTTTTAAACTCTACAGGCCACGGATTACGTGG
CCTGTAGACGTCCTAAAAGGTTTAAAAGGGAAAAGGAAGAAAAGGGTGGAAACGCAAAAAACGCACCACT
ACGTGGCCCCGTTGGGGCCGCATTTGTGCCCCTGAAGGGGCGGGGGAGGCGTCTGGGCAATCCCCGTTTT
ACCAGTCCCCTATCGCCGCCTGAGAGGGCGCAGGAAGCGAGTAATCAGGGTATCGAGGCGGATTCACCCT
TGGCGTCCAACCAGCGGCACCAGCGGCGCGAATTGACATAAGCCTGTTCGGTTCGTAAACTGTAATGCAA
GTAGCGTATGCGCTCACGCAACTGGTCCAGAACCTTGACCGAACGCAGCGGTGGTAACGGCGCAGTGGCG
GTTTTCATGGCTTGTTATGACTGTTTTTTTGTACAGTCTATGCCTCGGGCATCCAAGCAGCAAGCGCGTT
ACGCCGTGGGTCGATGTTTGATGTTATGGAGCAGCAACGATGTTACGCAGCAGGGCAGTCGCCCTAAAAC
AAAGTTAGGTGGCTCAAGTATGGGCATCATTCGCACATGTAGGCTCGGCCCTGACCAAGTCAAATCCATG
CGGGCTGCTCTTGATCTTTTCGGTCGTGAGTTCGGAGACGTAGCCACCTACTCCCAACATCAGCCGGACT
CCGATTACCTCGGGAACTTGCTCCGTAGTAAGACATTCATCGCGCTTGCTGCCTTCGACCAAGAAGCGGT
TGTTGGCGCTCTCGCGGCTTACGTTCTGCCCAAGTTTGAGCAGCCGCGTAGTGAGATCTATATCTATGAT
CTCGCAGTCTCCGGCGAGCACCGGAGGCAGGGCATTGCCACCGCGCTCATCAATCTCCTCAAGCATGAGG
CCAACGCGCTTGGTGCTTATGTGATCTACGTGCAAGCAGATTACGGTGACGATCCCGCAGTGGCTCTCTA
TACAAAGTTGGGCATACGGGAAGAAGTGATGCACTTTGATATCGACCCAAGTACCGCCACCTAACAATTC
GTTCAAGCCGAGATCGGCTTCCCGGCCGCGGAGTTGTTCGGTAAATTGTCACAACGCCGCGGCCAATTCG
ACTCACCAGTCACAGAAAAGCATCTTACGGATGGCATGACAGTAAGAGAATTATGCAGTGCTGCCATAAC
CATGAGTGATAACACTGCGGCCAACTTACTTCTGACAACGATCGGAGGACCGAAGGAGCTAACCGCTTTT
TTGCACAACATGGGGGATCATGTAACTCGCCTTGATCGTTGGGAACCGGAGCTGAATGAAGCCATACCAA
ACGACGAGCGTGACACCACGATGCCTGTAGCAATGGCAACAACGTTGCGCAAACTATTAACTGGCGAACT
ACTTACTCTAGCTTCCCGGCAACAATTAATAGACTGGATGGAGGCGGATAAAGTTGCAGGACCACTTCTG
CGCTCGGCCCTTCCGGCTGGCTGGTTTATTGCTGATAAATCTGGAGCCGGTGAGCGTGGGTCTCGCGGTA
TCATTGCAGCACTGGGGCCAGATGGTAAGCCCTCCCGTATCGTAGTTATCTACACGACGGGGAGTCAGGC
AACTATGGATGAACGAAATAGACAGATCGCTGAGATAGGTGCCTCACTGATTAAGCATTGGTAACTGTCA
GACCAAGTTTACTCATATATACTTTAGATTGATTTAAAACTTCATTTTTAATTTAAAAGGATCTAGGTGA
AGATCCTTTTTGATAATCTCATGACCAAAATCCCTTAACGTGAGTTTTCGTTCCACTGAGCGTCAGACCC
CGTAGAAAAGATCAAAGGATCTTCTTGAGATCCTTTTTTTCTGCGCGTAATCTGCTGCTTGCAAACAAAA
AAACCACCGCTACCAGCGGTGGTTTGTTTGCCGGATCAAGAGCTACCAACTCTTTTTCCGAAGGTAACTG
GCTTCAGCAGAGCGCAGATACCAAATACTGTTCTTCTAGTGTAGCCGTAGTTAGGCCACCACTTCAAGAA
CTCTGTAGCACCGCCTACATACCTCGCTCTGCTAATCCTGTTACCAGTGGCTGCTGCCAGTGGCGATAAG
TCGTGTCTTACCGGGTTGGACTCAAGACGATAGTTACCGGATAAGGCGCAGCGGTCGGGCTGAACGGGGG
GTTCGTGCACACAGCCCAGCTTGGAGCGAACGACCTACACCGAACTGAGATACCTACAGCGTGAGCTATG
AGAAAGCGCCACGCTTCCCGAAGGGAGAAAGGCGGACAGGTATCCGGTAAGCGGCAGGGTCGGAACAGGA
GAGCGCACGAGGGAGCTTCCAGGGGGAAACGCCTGGTATCTTTATAGTCCTGTCGGGTTTCGCCACCTCT
GACTTGAGCGTCGATTTTTGTGATGCTCGTCAGGGGGGCGGAGCCTATGGAAAAACGCCAGCAACGCGGC
CTTTTTACGGTTCCTGGCCTTTTGCTGGCCTTTTGCTCACAAGCTAGCTTATCGGCCAGCCTCGCAGAGC
AGGATTCCCGTTGAGCACCGCCAGGTGCGAATAAGGGACAGTGAAGAAGGAACACCCGCTCGCGGGTGGG
CCTACTTCACCTATCCTGCCCGGCTGACGCCGTTGGATACACCAAGGAAAGTCTACACGAACCCTTTGGC
AAAATCCTGTATATCGTGCGAAAAAGGATGGATATACCGAAAAAATCGCTATAA
Features (pLannotate 1.2.2; 33 found; start..end, strand, type, name):
     54..932     -  CDS            araC: L-arabinose regulatory protein; araC
    959..1243    +  promoter       araBAD promoter: araBAD; promoter of the L-arabinose operon of E. coli; the araC regulatory gene is transcribed in the opposite direction (Guzman et al., 1995)
   1270..1292    +  RBS            RBS: efficient ribosome binding site from bacteriophage T7 gene 10 (Olins and Rangwala, 1989)
   1628..1655    +  ncRNA          CRISPR-DR4: Accession: RF01317 - CRISPR RNA direct repeat element
   1688..1715    +  ncRNA          CRISPR-DR4: Accession: RF01317 - CRISPR RNA direct repeat element
   1749..1776    +  ncRNA          CRISPR-DR4: Accession: RF01317 - CRISPR RNA direct repeat element
   1809..1836    +  ncRNA          CRISPR-DR4: Accession: RF01317 - CRISPR RNA direct repeat element
   1869..1896    +  ncRNA          CRISPR-DR4: Accession: RF01317 - CRISPR RNA direct repeat element
   1929..1956    +  ncRNA          CRISPR-DR4: Accession: RF01317 - CRISPR RNA direct repeat element
   1989..2016    +  ncRNA          CRISPR-DR4: Accession: RF01317 - CRISPR RNA direct repeat element
   2049..2076    +  ncRNA          CRISPR-DR4: Accession: RF01317 - CRISPR RNA direct repeat element
   2109..2136    +  ncRNA          CRISPR-DR4: Accession: RF01317 - CRISPR RNA direct repeat element
   2169..2196    +  ncRNA          CRISPR-DR4: Accession: RF01317 - CRISPR RNA direct repeat element
   2229..2256    +  ncRNA          CRISPR-DR4: Accession: RF01317 - CRISPR RNA direct repeat element
   2289..2316    +  ncRNA          CRISPR-DR4: Accession: RF01317 - CRISPR RNA direct repeat element
   2349..2376    +  ncRNA          CRISPR-DR4: Accession: RF01317 - CRISPR RNA direct repeat element
   2409..2436    +  ncRNA          CRISPR-DR4: Accession: RF01317 - CRISPR RNA direct repeat element
   2469..2496    +  ncRNA          CRISPR-DR4: Accession: RF01317 - CRISPR RNA direct repeat element
   2529..2556    +  ncRNA          CRISPR-DR4: Accession: RF01317 - CRISPR RNA direct repeat element
   2589..2616    +  ncRNA          CRISPR-DR4: Accession: RF01317 - CRISPR RNA direct repeat element
   2649..2676    +  ncRNA          CRISPR-DR4: Accession: RF01317 - CRISPR RNA direct repeat element
   2709..2736    +  ncRNA          CRISPR-DR4: Accession: RF01317 - CRISPR RNA direct repeat element
   2769..2796    +  ncRNA          CRISPR-DR4: Accession: RF01317 - CRISPR RNA direct repeat element
   2829..2856    +  ncRNA          CRISPR-DR4: Accession: RF01317 - CRISPR RNA direct repeat element
   2889..2916    +  ncRNA          CRISPR-DR4: Accession: RF01317 - CRISPR RNA direct repeat element
   3236..3383    +  CDS            lacZα (fragment): LacZα fragment of β-galactosidase; lacZ fragment
   3414..4247    -  CDS            pRO1600 Rep: replication protein for the broad-host-range plasmid pRO1600 from Pseudomonas aeruginosa&nbsp
   4261..4612    +  rep_origin     pRO1600 oriV: broad-host-range origin of replication from Pseudomonas aeruginosa plasmid pRO1600; requires the pRO1600 Rep protein for replication (West et al., 1994)
   4653..4681    +  promoter       Pc promoter: intI1 (promoter lies within the coding sequence); class 1 integron promoter
   4851..5384    +  CDS            GmR: gentamycin acetyltransferase; aacC1; confers resistance to gentamycin
   5461..6013    +  CDS            bla(M) (fragment): β-lactamase lacking the signal sequence; bla(M); allows cytosolic expression of β-lactamase
   6185..6773    +  rep_origin     ori: high-copy-number ColE1/pMB1/pBR322/pUC origin of replication
   6843..6951    -  oriT           oriT: incP origin of transfer
