[The description below was written by a language model from this plasmid's Addgene catalogue record and pLannotate feature annotations shown in this document.]
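Description:
pCRISPR2_+10D is a bacterial plasmid built on pHERD30T, an Escherichia coli–Pseudomonas shuttle vector. It carries the CRISPR2 locus of Pseudomonas aeruginosa UCBPP-PA14, the array that lies next to the cas1 gene. The backbone has two replication systems. A high-copy ColE1/pUC-type origin maintains the plasmid in E. coli, and the pRO1600 oriV with its cognate Rep protein supports replication in Pseudomonas. An incP oriT allows conjugative mobilisation from a suitable donor strain. Selection is by gentamicin, through the aacC1 acetyltransferase gene, which sits downstream of a class 1 integron Pc promoter. The annotated fragments of β-lactamase and lacZα are partial and appear to be backbone remnants rather than functional markers.

The roughly 1.9 kb insert was cloned between NcoI and SphI, downstream of the arabinose-inducible araBAD promoter, with araC divergently encoded and a T7 gene 10 ribosome binding site in between. The feature table identifies 22 copies of a 28 bp CRISPR direct repeat, spaced about 60 bp apart. About 330 bp of unannotated sequence lies upstream of the first repeat, which would be the expected position of the leader, although the annotation does not mark it. The defining change is a 10 bp insertion downstream of the proximal integration host factor site (IHFprox). This site is not itself annotated, so its position cannot be read from the table.

The associated publication title concerns the distribution and phasing of sequence motifs that facilitate CRISPR adaptation. This suggests that the construct is a spacing variant for testing how motif positioning affects new spacer acquisition. The sequenced record is 7,054 nt, slightly shorter than the 7,120 bp listed in the catalogue.
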