Addgene plasmid #149391: pCRISPR2_+10D
Purpose: P. aeruginosa PA14 CRISPR2 locus, with 10bp addition downstream of IHFprox site
Depositing lab: Blake Wiedenheft. Depositing organization: Montana State University. Publication: Distribution and phasing of sequence motifs that facilitate CRISPR adaptation. Santiago-Frangos A, Buyukyoruk M, Wiegand T, Krishna P, Wiedenheft B. Curr Biol. 2021 Aug 23;31(16):3515-3524.e6. doi: 10.1016/j.cub.2021.05.068. Epub 2021 Jun 25. PubMed 34174210.
Backbone
  Vector backbone: pHERD30T
  Backbone size w/o insert (bp): 5220
  Total vector size (bp): 7120
  Vector type: Bacterial Expression
Growth in bacteria
  Bacterial resistance: Gentamicin, 10 μg/mL
  Growth temperature: 37°C
  Growth strain: DH5alpha
  Copy number: High Copy
Gene/Insert
  Gene/Insert name: Pseudomonas aeruginosa PA14 CRISPR2 locus (alt name: P. aeruginosa PA14 CRISPR locus adjacent to the Cas1 gene)
  Species: Pseudomonas aeruginosa UCBPP-PA14
  Insert size (bp): 1900
  Mutation: 10bp inserted downstream of the IHFprox site
  Promoter: pBAD
  Cloning method: Restriction Enzyme; 5′ cloning site NcoI (unknown if destroyed); 3′ cloning site SphI (unknown if destroyed)
  Sequencing primers: 5′ pBAD_F
Terms and licenses: Academic/Nonprofit Terms; Industry Terms: Not Available to Industry
How to cite: pCRISPR2_+10D was a gift from Blake Wiedenheft (Addgene plasmid # 149391 ; http://n2t.net/addgene:149391 ; RRID:Addgene_149391)
